>Addgene plasmid #140981 | pcDNA5/FRT/TO-GAlphasL-RLuc8 | addgene full sequence | sequence record 300681 | Addgene NGS Result
GACGGATCGGGAGATCTCCCGATCCCCTATGGTGCACTCTCAGTACAATCTGCTCTGATGCCGCATAGTT
AAGCCAGTATCTGCTCCCTGCTTGTGTGTTGGAGGTCGCTGAGTAGTGCGCGAGCAAAATTTAAGCTACA
ACAAGGCAAGGCTTGACCGACAATTGCATGAAGAATCTGCTTAGGGTTAGGCGTTTTGCGCTGCTTCGCG
ATGTACGGGCCAGATATACGCGTTGACATTGATTATTGACTAGTTATTAATAGTAATCAATTACGGGGTC
ATTAGTTCATAGCCCATATATGGAGTTCCGCGTTACATAACTTACGGTAAATGGCCCGCCTGGCTGACCG
CCCAACGACCCCCGCCCATTGACGTCAATAATGACGTATGTTCCCATAGTAACGCCAATAGGGACTTTCC
ATTGACGTCAATGGGTGGAGTATTTACGGTAAACTGCCCACTTGGCAGTACATCAAGTGTATCATATGCC
AAGTACGCCCCCTATTGACGTCAATGACGGTAAATGGCCCGCCTGGCATTATGCCCAGTACATGACCTTA
TGGGACTTTCCTACTTGGCAGTACATCTACGTATTAGTCATCGCTATTACCATGGTGATGCGGTTTTGGC
AGTACATCAATGGGCGTGGATAGCGGTTTGACTCACGGGGATTTCCAAGTCTCCACCCCATTGACGTCAA
TGGGAGTTTGTTTTGGCACCAAAATCAACGGGACTTTCCAAAATGTCGTAACAACTCCGCCCCATTGACG
CAAATGGGCGGTAGGCGTGTACGGTGGGAGGTCTATATAAGCAGAGCTCTCCCTATCAGTGATAGAGATC
TCCCTATCAGTGATAGAGATCGTCGACGAGCTCGTTTAGTGAACCGTCAGATCGCCTGGAGACGCCATCC
ACGCTGTTTTGACCTCCATAGAAGACACCGGGACCGATCCAGCCTCCGGACTCTAGCGTTTAAACTTAAG
CTTGGTACCGAGCTCGGATCCACTAGTCCAGTGTGGTGGAATTCTGCAGATATCACCACCGCCAGCTCCT
CCCTGGCCAAGGACACTTCATCGACCGGTGAGAACCTGTACTTCCAGCTAATGGGCTGCCTCGGGAACAG
TAAGACCGAGGACCAGCGCAACGAGGAGAAGGCGCAGCGTGAGGCCAACAAAAAGATCGAGAAGCAGCTG
CAGAAGGACAAGCAGGTCTACCGGGCCACGCACCGCCTGCTGCTGCTGGGTGCTGGAGAATCTGGTAAAA
GCACCATTGTGAAGCAGATGAGGATCCTGCATGTTAATGGGTTTAATGGAGAGGGCGGCGAAGAGGACCC
GCAGGCTGCAAGGAGCAACAGCGATGGTGAGAAGGCAACCAAAGTGCAGGACATCAAAAACAACCTGAAA
GAGGCGATTGAAACCATTGTGGCCGCCATGAGCAACCTGGTGCCCCCCGTGGAGCTGGCCAACCCCGAGA
ACCAGTTCAGAGTGGACTACATTCTGAGTGTGATGAACTCTGGTGGTGGTGGATCCATGGCTTCCAAGGT
GTACGACCCCGAGCAACGCAAACGCATGATCACTGGGCCTCAGTGGTGGGCTCGCTGCAAGCAAATGAAC
GTGCTGGACTCCTTCATCAACTACTATGATTCCGAGAAGCACGCCGAGAACGCCGTGATTTTTCTGCATG
GTAACGCTACCTCCAGCTACCTGTGGAGGCACGTCGTGCCTCACATCGAGCCCGTGGCTAGATGCATCAT
CCCTGATCTGATCGGAATGGGTAAGTCCGGCAAGAGCGGGAATGGCTCATATCGCCTCCTGGATCACTAC
AAGTACCTCACCGCTTGGTTCGAGCTGCTGAACCTTCCAAAGAAAATCATCTTTGTGGGCCACGACTGGG
GGGCTGCTCTGGCCTTTCACTACGCCTACGAGCACCAAGACAGGATCAAGGCCATCGTCCATATGGAGAG
TGTCGTGGACGTGATCGAGTCCTGGGACGAGTGGCCTGACATCGAGGAGGATATTGCCCTGATCAAGAGC
GAAGAGGGCGAGAAAATGGTGCTTGAGAATAACTTCTTCGTCGAGACCGTGCTCCCAAGCAAGATCATGC
GGAAACTGGAGCCTGAGGAGTTCGCTGCCTACCTGGAGCCATTCAAGGAGAAGGGCGAGGTTAGACGGCC
TACCCTCTCCTGGCCTCGCGAGATCCCTCTCGTTAAGGGAGGCAAGCCCGACGTCGTCCAGATTGTCCGC
AACTACAACGCCTACCTTCGGGCCAGCGACGATCTGCCTAAGCTGTTCATCGAGTCCGACCCTGGGTTCT
TTTCCAACGCTATTGTCGAGGGAGCTAAGAAGTTCCCTAACACCGAGTTCGTGAAGGTGAAGGGCCTCCA
CTTCCTCCAGGAGGACGCTCCAGATGAAATGGGTAAGTACATCAAGAGCTTCGTGGAGCGCGTGCTGAAG
AACGAGCAGAGCGGAGGAGGCGGCAGTGTGCCTGACTTTGACTTCCCTCCCGAATTCTATGAGCATGCCA
AGGCTCTGTGGGAGGATGAAGGAGTGCGTGCCTGCTACGAACGCTCCAACGAGTACCAGCTGATTGACTG
TGCCCAGTACTTCCTGGACAAGATCGACGTGATCAAGCAGGCTGACTATGTGCCGAGCGATCAGGACCTG
CTTCGCTGCCGTGTCCTGACTTCTGGAATCTTTGAGACCAAGTTCCAGGTGGACAAAGTCAACTTCCACA
TGTTTGACGTGGGTGGCCAGCGCGATGAACGCCGCAAGTGGATCCAGTGCTTCAACGATGTGACTGCCAT
CATCTTCGTGGTGGCCAGCAGCAGCTACAACATGGTCATCCGGGAGGACAACCAGACCAACCGCCTGCAG
GAGGCTCTGAACCTCTTCAAGAGCATCTGGAACAACAGATGGCTGCGCACCATCTCTGTGATCCTGTTCC
TCAACAAGCAAGATCTGCTCGCTGAGAAAGTCCTTGCTGGGAAATCGAAGATTGAGGACTACTTTCCAGA
ATTTGCTCGCTACACTACTCCTGAGGATGCTACTCCCGAGCCCGGAGAGGACCCACGCGTGACCCGGGCC
AAGTACTTCATTCGAGATGAGTTTCTGAGGATCAGCACTGCCAGTGGAGATGGGCGTCACTACTGCTACC
CTCATTTCACCTGCGCTGTGGACACTGAGAACATCCGCCGTGTGTTCAACGACTGCCGTGACATCATTCA
GCGCATGCACCTTCGTCAGTACGAGCTGCTATAATAGCTCGAGTCTAGAGGGCCCGTTTAAACCCGCTGA
TCAGCCTCGACTGTGCCTTCTAGTTGCCAGCCATCTGTTGTTTGCCCCTCCCCCGTGCCTTCCTTGACCC
TGGAAGGTGCCACTCCCACTGTCCTTTCCTAATAAAATGAGGAAATTGCATCGCATTGTCTGAGTAGGTG
TCATTCTATTCTGGGGGGTGGGGTGGGGCAGGACAGCAAGGGGGAGGATTGGGAAGACAATAGCAGGCAT
GCTGGGGATGCGGTGGGCTCTATGGCTTCTGAGGCGGAAAGAACCAGCTGGGGCTCTAGGGGGTATCCCC
[124 nt withheld, positions 3571-3694]
C
[91 nt withheld, positions 3696-3786]
AGGGTGATGGTTCACGTACCTAGAAGTTCCTATTCCGAAGTTCCTATTCTCTAGAAAGTATAGGAACTTC
CTTGGCCAAAAAGCCTGAACTCACCGCGACGTCTGTCGAGAAGTTTCTGATCGAAAAGTTCGACAGCGTC
TCCGACCTGATGCAGCTCTCGGAGGGCGAAGAATCTCGTGCTTTCAGCTTCGATGTAGGAGGGCGTGGAT
ATGTCCTGCGGGTAAATAGCTGCGCCGATGGTTTCTACAAAGATCGTTATGTTTATCGGCACTTTGCATC
GGCCGCGCTCCCGATTCCGGAAGTGCTTGACATTGGGGAATTCAGCGAGAGCCTGACCTATTGCATCTCC
CGCCGTGCACAGGGTGTCACGTTGCAAGACCTGCCTGAAACCGAACTGCCCGCTGTTCTGCAGCCGGTCG
CGGAGGCCATGGATGCGATCGCTGCGGCCGATCTTAGCCAGACGAGCGGGTTCGGCCCATTCGGACCGCA
AGGAATCGGTCAATACACTACATGGCGTGATTTCATATGCGCGATTGCTGATCCCCATGTGTATCACTGG
CAAACTGTGATGGACGACACCGTCAGTGCGTCCGTCGCGCAGGCTCTCGATGAGCTGATGCTTTGGGCCG
AGGACTGCCCCGAAGTCCGGCACCTCGTGCACGCGGATTTCGGCTCCAACAATGTCCTGACGGACAATGG
CCGCATAACAGCGGTCATTGACTGGAGCGAGGCGATGTTCGGGGATTCCCAATACGAGGTCGCCAACATC
TTCTTCTGGAGGCCGTGGTTGGCTTGTATGGAGCAGCAGACGCGCTACTTCGAGCGGAGGCATCCGGAGC
TTGCAGGATCGCCGCGGCTCCGGGCGTATATGCTCCGCATTGGTCTTGACCAACTCTATCAGAGCTTGGT
TGACGGCAATTTCGATGATGCAGCTTGGGCGCAGGGTCGATGCGACGCAATCGTCCGATCCGGAGCCGGG
ACTGTCGGGCGTACACAAATCGCCCGCAGAAGCGCGGCCGTCTGGACCGATGGCTGTGTAGAAGTACTCG
CCGATAGTGGAAACCGACGCCCCAGCACTCGTCCGAGGGCAAAGGAATAGCACGTACTACGAGATTTCGA
TTCCACCGCCGCCTTCTATGAAAGGTTGGGCTTCGGAATCGTTTTCCGGGACGCCGGCTGGATGATCCTC
CAGCGCGGGGATCTCATGCTGGAGTTCTTCGCCCACCCCAACTTGTTTATTGCAGCTTATAATGGTTACA
AATAAAGCAATAGCATCACAAATTTCACAAATAAAGCATTTTTTTCACTGCATTCTAGTTGTGGTTTGTC
CAAACTCATCAATGTATCTTATCATGTCTGTATACCGTCGACCTCTAGCTAGAGCTTGGCGTAATCATGG
TCATAGCTGTTTCCTGTGTGAAATTGTTATCCGCTCACAATTCCACACAACATACGAGCCGGAAGCATAA
AGTGTAAAGCCTGGGGTGCCTAATGAGTGAGCTAACTCACATTAATTGCGTTGCGCTCACTGCCCGCTTT
CCAGTCGGGAAACCTGTCGTGCCAGCTGCATTAATGAATCGGCCAACGCGCGGGGAGAGGCGGTTTGCGT
ATTGGGCGCTCTTCCGCTTCCTCGCTCACTGACTCGCTGCGCTCGGTCGTTCGGCTGCGGCGAGCGGTAT
CAGCTCACTCAAAGGCGGTAATACGGTTATCCACAGAATCAGGGGATAACGCAGGAAAGAACATGTGAGC
AAAAGGCCAGCAAAAGGCCAGGAACCGTAAAAAGGCCGCGTTGCTGGCGTTTTTCCATAGGCTCCGCCCC
CCTGACGAGCATCACAAAAATCGACGCTCAAGTCAGAGGTGGCGAAACCCGACAGGACTATAAAGATACC
AGGCGTTTCCCCCTGGAAGCTCCCTCGTGCGCTCTCCTGTTCCGACCCTGCCGCTTACCGGATACCTGTC
CGCCTTTCTCCCTTCGGGAAGCGTGGCGCTTTCTCATAGCTCACGCTGTAGGTATCTCAGTTCGGTGTAG
GTCGTTCGCTCCAAGCTGGGCTGTGTGCACGAACCCCCCGTTCAGCCCGACCGCTGCGCCTTATCCGGTA
ACTATCGTCTTGAGTCCAACCCGGTAAGACACGACTTATCGCCACTGGCAGCAGCCACTGGTAACAGGAT
TAGCAGAGCGAGGTATGTAGGCGGTGCTACAGAGTTCTTGAAGTGGTGGCCTAACTACGGCTACACTAGA
AGAACAGTATTTGGTATCTGCGCTCTGCTGAAGCCAGTTACCTTCGGAAAAAGAGTTGGTAGCTCTTGAT
CCGGCAAACAAACCACCGCTGGTAGCGGTGGTTTTTTTGTTTGCAAGCAGCAGATTACGCGCAGAAAAAA
AGGATCTCAAGAAGATCCTTTGATCTTTTCTACGGGGTCTGACGCTCAGTGGAACGAAAACTCACGTTAA
GGGATTTTGGTCATGAGATTATCAAAAAGGATCTTCACCTAGATCCTTTTAAATTAAAAATGAAGTTTTA
AATCAATCTAAAGTATATATGAGTAAACTTGGTCTGACAGTTACCAATGCTTAATCAGTGAGGCACCTAT
CTCAGCGATCTGTCTATTTCGTTCATCCATAGTTGCCTGACTCCCCGTCGTGTAGATAACTACGATACGG
GAGGGCTTACCATCTGGCCCCAGTGCTGCAATGATACCGCGAGACCCACGCTCACCGGCTCCAGATTTAT
CAGCAATAAACCAGCCAGCCGGAAGGGCCGAGCGCAGAAGTGGTCCTGCAACTTTATCCGCCTCCATCCA
GTCTATTAATTGTTGCCGGGAAGCTAGAGTAAGTAGTTCGCCAGTTAATAGTTTGCGCAACGTTGTTGCC
ATTGCTACAGGCATCGTGGTGTCACGCTCGTCGTTTGGTATGGCTTCATTCAGCTCCGGTTCCCAACGAT
CAAGGCGAGTTACATGATCCCCCATGTTGTGCAAAAAAGCGGTTAGCTCCTTCGGTCCTCCGATCGTTGT
CAGAAGTAAGTTGGCCGCAGTGTTATCACTCATGGTTATGGCAGCACTGCATAATTCTCTTACTGTCATG
CCATCCGTAAGATGCTTTTCTGTGACTGGTGAGTACTCAACCAAGTCATTCTGAGAATAGTGTATGCGGC
GACCGAGTTGCTCTTGCCCGGCGTCAATACGGGATAATACCGCGCCACATAGCAGAACTTTAAAAGTGCT
CATCATTGGAAAACGTTCTTCGGGGCGAAAACTCTCAAGGATCTTACCGCTGTTGAGATCCAGTTCGATG
TAACCCACTCGTGCACCCAACTGATCTTCAGCATCTTTTACTTTCACCAGCGTTTCTGGGTGAGCAAAAA
CAGGAAGGCAAAATGCCGCAAAAAAGGGAATAAGGGCGACACGGAAATGTTGAATACTCATACTCTTCCT
TTTTCAATATTATTGAAGCATTTATCAGGGTTATTGTCTCATGAGCGGATACATATTTGAATGTATTTAG
AAAAATAAACAAATAGGGGTTCCGCGCACATTTCCCCGAAAAGTGCCACCTGACGTC
Features (pLannotate 1.2.2; 23 found; start..end, strand, type, name):
     28..80      -  misc_feature   bom (fragment): basis of mobility region from pBR322
    235..614     +  enhancer       CMV enhancer: human cytomegalovirus immediate early enhancer
    615..818     +  promoter       CMV promoter: human cytomegalovirus (CMV) immediate early promoter
    820..839     +  promoter       PLtetO-1 promoter (fragment): modified phage lambda PL promoter with tet operator sites (Lutz and Bujard, 1997)
    841..860     +  promoter       PLtetO-1 promoter (fragment): modified phage lambda PL promoter with tet operator sites (Lutz and Bujard, 1997)
    868..901     +  promoter       TRE3GV promoter (fragment): 3rd-generation Tet-responsive promoter that can be activated by binding of Tet-On® 3G, optimized for retroviral and lentiviral vectors
   1107..1496    +  CDS            GNAS_SCHMA (fragment): Experimental evidence at transcript level: Swiss-Prot protein existence level 2. Guanine nucleotide-binding proteins (G proteins) are involved as modulators or transducers in various transmembrane signaling systems. The G(s) protein is involved in hormonal regulation of adenylate cyclase: it activates the cyclase in response to beta- adrenergic stimuli. From Schistosoma mansoni (Blood fluke).
   1527..2459    +  CDS            hRluc: Renilla luciferase human codon-optimized
   2493..3236    +  CDS            GNAO1 (fragment): GNAO_BOVIN - Experimental evidence at protein level: Swiss-Prot protein existence level 1. Guanine nucleotide-binding proteins (G proteins) are involved as modulators or transducers in various transmembrane signaling systems. The G(o) protein function is not clear. Stimulated by RGS14 (By similarity). From Bos taurus (Bovine).
   3301..3525    +  polyA_signal   bGH poly(A) signal: bovine growth hormone polyadenylation signal
   3529..3550    +  promoter       SV40 promoter (fragment): SV40 enhancer and early promoter
   3571..3804    +  rep_origin     f1 ori (fragment) (sequence partly withheld): f1 bacteriophage origin of replication; arrow indicates direction of (+) strand synthesis
   3809..3856    +  protein_bind   FRT: FLP-mediated recombination occurs in the 8-bp core sequence TCTAGAAA (Turan and Bode, 2011). FLP recombinase from the Saccharomyces cerevisiae 2μ plasmid
   3864..4886    +  CDS            HygR: aminoglycoside phosphotransferase from E. coli; aph(4)-Ia; confers resistance to hygromycin
   4896..5021    +  CDS            ble (fragment): BLE_KLEPN - Experimental evidence at protein level: Swiss-Prot protein existence level 1. Binding protein with a strong affinity to the bleomycin family of antibiotics. Binds to CL990; an antimitotic-antibiotic compound. From Klebsiella pneumoniae.
   5016..5137    +  polyA_signal   SV40 poly(A) signal: SV40 polyadenylation signal
   5210..5226    -  protein_bind   lac operator: The lac repressor binds to the lac operator to inhibit transcription in E. coli. This inhibition can be relieved by adding lactose or isopropyl-β-D-thiogalactopyranoside (IPTG). lac repressor encoded by lacI
   5234..5264    -  promoter       lac promoter: promoter for the E. coli lac operon
   5279..5300    -  protein_bind   CAP binding site: CAP binding activates transcription in the presence of cAMP. E. coli catabolite activator protein
   5313..5405    -  CDS            lacI (fragment): lac repressor; lacI; The lac repressor binds to the lac operator to inhibit transcription in E. coli. This inhibition can be relieved by adding lactose or isopropyl-β-D-thiogalactopyranoside (IPTG).
   5588..6176    -  rep_origin     ori: high-copy-number ColE1/pMB1/pBR322/pUC origin of replication
   6347..7207    -  CDS            AmpR: β-lactamase; bla; confers resistance to ampicillin, carbenicillin, and related antibiotics
   7208..7312    -  promoter       AmpR promoter: bla
