[The description below was written by a language model from this plasmid's Addgene catalogue record and pLannotate feature annotations shown in this document.]
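Description:
pcDNA5/FRT/TO-GAlphasL-RLuc8 is a mammalian expression plasmid built on the Invitrogen pcDNA5/FRT/TO backbone, with a sequenced length of about 7.3 kb. It is maintained in E. coli through a high-copy ColE1/pUC-type origin and an ampicillin resistance gene (β-lactamase) under its own promoter. A fragment of the f1 origin and some lac regulatory remnants are also annotated. For mammalian cells, the backbone carries an FRT site placed directly upstream of a hygromycin resistance coding sequence followed by an SV40 polyadenylation signal. In this arrangement, FLP-mediated recombination into a genomic FRT site can yield hygromycin-selectable stable integrants.

The payload is the long isoform of human Gαs (GNAS), interrupted at amino acid position 137 by the Renilla luciferase variant RLuc8, which is flanked on both sides by short flexible SGGGGS linkers. The feature table reflects this split layout: a codon-optimised Renilla luciferase ORF sits between two G alpha fragments. The automated annotation matched those fragments to non-human or non-Gs homologues, which reflects database similarity rather than the recorded species. Expression is driven by the CMV enhancer and promoter. Short tet-operator-like matches lie immediately downstream, consistent with the tetracycline-regulatable "TO" design, which represses transcription in cells that express Tet repressor. The transcript ends at a bGH polyadenylation signal.

The construct supplies the luciferase donor component of a BRET2 biosensor from the TRUPATH platform. It is used to monitor heterotrimeric G protein dissociation, and therefore GPCR coupling to Gs. The BRET partner components are not part of this plasmid.
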