Addgene plasmid #140981: pcDNA5/FRT/TO-GAlphasL-RLuc8
Purpose: Encodes a G alpha subunit (GNAS1) containing RLuc8 as an optimal component of a BRET2 biosensor for studying heterotrimeric G protein dissociation
Depositing lab: Bryan Roth. Depositing organization: University of North Carolina at Chapel Hill. Publication: TRUPATH, an open-source biosensor platform for interrogating the GPCR transducerome. Olsen RHJ, DiBerto JF, English JG, Glaudin AM, Krumm BE, Slocum ST, Che T, Gavin AC, McCorvy JD, Roth BL, Strachan RT. Nat Chem Biol. 2020 May 4. pii: 10.1038/s41589-020-0535-8. doi: 10.1038/s41589-020-0535-8. PubMed 32367019.
Backbone
  Vector backbone: pcDNA5/FRT/TO
  Backbone manufacturer: Invitrogen
  Backbone size w/o insert (bp): 5203
  Vector type: Mammalian Expression, Luciferase
  Selectable markers: Hygromycin
Growth in bacteria
  Bacterial resistance: Ampicillin, 100 μg/mL
  Growth temperature: 37°C
  Growth strain: NEB Stable
  Copy number: High Copy
Gene/Insert
  Gene/Insert name: GAlphasL-RLuc8 (alt name: GNAS1)
  Species: H. sapiens (human)
  Insert size (bp): 2154
  Mutation: RLuc8 and flanking SGGGGS linkers have been inserted at amino acid position 137 of the alpha subunit
  Entrez Gene: GNAS (a.k.a. AHO, AIMAH1, C20orf45, GNAS1, GPSA, GSA, GSP, NESP, PITA3, POH, SCG6, SgVI)
  Promoter: CMV
  Cloning method: Gibson Cloning
  Sequencing primers: 5′ CGCAAATGGGCGGTAGGCGTG; 3′ TAGAAGGCACAGTCGAGG
Terms and licenses: Academic/Nonprofit Terms; Industry Terms: Not Available to Industry
Depositor comments: These plasmids were generated as part of the Illuminating the Druggable Genome (IDG) program sponsored by the NIH Common Fund. The goal of this program is to identify, gather, and distribute information and resources for proteins that currently are not well-studied yet belong to commonly drug-targeted protein families: protein kinases, non-olfactory G-protein coupled receptors (GPCRs), and ion channels. The IDG program is designed to develop fundamental research tools for understudied proteins, elucidate their function, and disseminate the IDG-related resources and data to the greater scientific community.
How to cite: pcDNA5/FRT/TO-GAlphasL-RLuc8 was a gift from Bryan Roth (Addgene plasmid # 140981 ; http://n2t.net/addgene:140981 ; RRID:Addgene_140981)
